>Addgene plasmid #207492 | pIG-805_HA-GD2-28z_CAR_BATF-RFP | addgene full sequence | sequence record 412295 | Addgene NGS Result
GAAGATCCTTTGATCTTTTCTACGGGGTCTGACGCTCAGTGGAACGAAAACTCACGTTAAGGGATTTTGG
TCATGAGATTATCAAAAAGGATCTTCACCTAGATCCTTTTAAATTAAAAATGAAGTTTTAAATCAATCTA
AAGTATATATGAGTAAACTTGGTCTGACAGTTACCAATGCTTAATCAGTGAGGCACCTATCTCAGCGATC
TGTCTATTTCGTTCATCCATAGTTGCCTGACTCCCCGTCGTGTAGATAACTACGATACGGGAGGGCTTAC
CATCTGGCCCCAGTGCTGCAATGATACCGCGAGACCCACGCTCACCGGCTCCAGATTTATCAGCAATAAA
CCAGCCAGCCGGAAGGGCCGAGCGCAGAAGTGGTCCTGCAACTTTATCCGCCTCCATCCAGTCTATTAAT
TGTTGCCGGGAAGCTAGAGTAAGTAGTTCGCCAGTTAATAGTTTGCGCAACGTTGTTGCCATTGCTACAG
GCATCGTGGTGTCACGCTCGTCGTTTGGTATGGCTTCATTCAGCTCCGGTTCCCAACGATCAAGGCGAGT
TACATGATCCCCCATGTTGTGCAAAAAAGCGGTTAGCTCCTTCGGTCCTCCGATCGTTGTCAGAAGTAAG
TTGGCCGCAGTGTTATCACTCATGGTTATGGCAGCACTGCATAATTCTCTTACTGTCATGCCATCCGTAA
GATGCTTTTCTGTGACTGGTGAGTACTCAACCAAGTCATTCTGAGAATAGTGTATGCGGCGACCGAGTTG
CTCTTGCCCGGCGTCAATACGGGATAATACCGCGCCACATAGCAGAACTTTAAAAGTGCTCATCATTGGA
AAACGTTCTTCGGGGCGAAAACTCTCAAGGATCTTACCGCTGTTGAGATCCAGTTCGATGTAACCCACTC
GTGCACCCAACTGATCTTCAGCATCTTTTACTTTCACCAGCGTTTCTGGGTGAGCAAAAACAGGAAGGCA
AAATGCCGCAAAAAAGGGAATAAGGGCGACACGGAAATGTTGAATACTCATACTCTTCCTTTTTCAATAT
TATTGAAGCATTTATCAGGGTTATTGTCTCATGAGCGGATACATATTTGAATGTATTTAGAAAAATAAAC
AAATAGGGGTTCCGCGCACATTTCCCCGAAAAGTGCCACCTGACGTCTAAGAAACCATTATTATCATGAC
ATTAACCTATAAAAATAGGCGTATCACGAGGCCCTTTCGTCTCGCGCGTTTCGGTGATGACGGTGAAAAC
CTCTGACACATGCAGCTCCCGGAGACGGTCACAGCTTGTCTGTAAGCGGATGCCGGGAGCAGACAAGCCC
GTCAGGGCGCGTCAGCGGGTGTTGGCGGGTGTCGGGGCTGGCTTAACTATGCGGCATCAGAGCAGATTGT
ACTGAGAGTGCACCATATGCGGTGTGAAATACCGCACAGATGCGTAAGGAGAAAATACCGCATCAGGCGC
CATTCGCCATTCAGGCTGCGCAACTGTTGGGAAGGGCGATCGGTGCGGGCCTCTTCGCTATTACGCCAGC
TGGCGAAAGGGGGATGTGCTGCAAGGCGATTAAGTTGGGTAACGCCAGGGTTTTCCCAGTCACGACGTTG
TAAAACGACGGCCAGTGAATTCGAGCTCGGTACCCTTTCAGGTTTCCTTGAGTGGCAGGCCAGGCCTGGC
CGTGAACGTTCACTGAAATCATGGCCTCTTGGCCAAGATTGATAGCTTGTGCCTGTCCCTGAGTCCCAGT
CCATCACGAGCAGCTGGTTTCTAAGATGCTATTTCCCGTATAAAGCATGAGCACGTGCATTCGCACGCCC
ACAGAGCCCCGCCCTTGTCCATCACTGGCATCTGGACTCCAGCCTGGGTTGGGGCAAAGAGGGAAATGAG
ATCATGTCCTAACCCTGATCCTCTTGTCCCACAGATATCCAGAACCCTGACCCTGCCCAGTGCACCAACT
ATGCGCTGCTGAAACTGGCGGGCGATGTGGAAAGCAACCCGGGCCCGATGCCTCACAGCTCCGACAGCAG
TGACTCCAGCTTCAGCCGCTCTCCTCCCCCTGGCAAACAGGACTCATCTGATGATGTGAGAAGAGTTCAG
AGGAGGGAGAAAAATCGTATTGCCGCCCAGAAGAGCCGACAGAGGCAGACACAGAAGGCCGACACCCTGC
ACCTGGAGAGCGAAGACCTGGAGAAACAGAACGCGGCTCTACGCAAGGAGATCAAGCAGCTCACAGAGGA
ACTGAAGTACTTCACGTCGGTGCTGAACAGCCACGAGCCCCTGTGCTCGGTGCTGGCCGCCAGCACGCCC
TCGCCCCCCGAGGTGGTGTACAGCGCCCACGCATTCCACCAACCTCATGTCAGCTCCCCGCGCTTCCAGC
CCAGGGCTAAGAGAGGTTCAGGATCTGGCGGGGGCTCAGGGGGAGGAACCGGTGCTGGAAGTGGTGGATC
GGGTGGGACTAGTGGCGGTGGTGGTAGTGGAGGGCAGTGCACCAACTATGCGCTGCTGAAACTGGCGGGC
GATGTGGAAAGCAACCCGGGCCCGGTGAGCAAGGGCGAGGAGGATAACATGGCCATCATCAAGGAGTTCA
TGCGCTTCAAGGTGCACATGGAGGGCTCCGTGAACGGCCACGAGTTCGAGATCGAGGGTGAGGGAGAGGG
CCGCCCCTACGAGGGCACCCAGACCGCCAAGCTGAAGGTGACCAAGGGTGGCCCCCTGCCCTTCGCCTGG
GACATCCTGTCCCCTCAGTTCATGTACGGCTCCAAGGCCTACGTGAAGCACCCCGCCGACATCCCCGACT
ACTTGAAGCTGTCCTTCCCCGAGGGCTTCAAGTGGGAGCGCGTGATGAACTTCGAGGACGGCGGCGTGGT
GACCGTGACCCAGGACTCCTCCCTGCAGGACGGCGAGTTCATCTACAAGGTGAAGCTGCGCGGCACCAAC
TTCCCCTCCGACGGCCCCGTAATGCAGAAGAAGACCATGGGCTGGGAGGCCTCCTCCGAGCGGATGTACC
CCGAGGACGGCGCCCTGAAGGGCGAGATCAAGCAGAGGCTGAAGCTGAAGGACGGCGGCCACTACGACGC
TGAGGTCAAGACCACCTACAAGGCCAAGAAGCCCGTGCAGCTGCCCGGCGCCTACAACGTCAACATCAAG
TTGGACATCACCTCCCACAACGAGGACTACACCATCGTGGAACAGTACGAACGCGCCGAGGGCCGCCACT
CCACCGGCGGCATGGACGAGCTGTACAAGAGGGCTAAGAGAGGTTCAGGATCTGAGGGCAGGGGATCTCT
CCTTACTTGTGGCGACGTGGAGGAGAACCCCGGCCCCATGGAATTCGGCCTGAGCTGGCTGTTCCTGGTG
GCCATCCTGAAGGGCGTGCAGTGCAGCAGAGACATCCTGCTGACCCAGACCCCTCTGAGCCTGCCTGTGT
CTCTGGGCGATCAGGCCAGCATCAGCTGCAGATCCAGCCAGAGCCTGGTGCACCGGAACGGCAACACCTA
CCTGCACTGGTATCTGCAGAAGCCCGGCCAGAGCCCCAAGCTGCTGATCCACAAGGTGTCCAACCGGTTC
AGCGGCGTGCCCGACAGATTTTCTGGCAGCGGCTCCGGCACCGACTTCACCCTGAAGATCAGCCGGGTGG
AAGCCGAGGACCTGGGCGTGTACTTCTGCAGCCAGTCCACCCACGTGCCCCCCCTGACATTTGGCGCCGG
AACAAAGCTGGAACTGAAGGGGGGAGGCGGATCTGGCGGCGGAGGAAGTGGCGGAGGGGGATCTGAAGTG
AAGCTGCAGCAGTCCGGCCCCAGCCTGGTGGAACCTGGCGCCTCTGTGATGATCTCCTGCAAGGCCAGCG
GCAGCTCCTTCACCGGCTACAACATGAACTGGGTGCGCCAGAACATCGGCAAGAGCCTGGAATGGATCGG
CGCCATCGACCCCTACTACGGCGGCACCAGCTACAACCAGAAGTTCAAGGGCAGAGCCACCCTGACCGTG
GACAAGAGCAGCAGCACCGCCTACATGCACCTGAAGTCCCTGACCAGCGAGGACAGCGCCGTGTACTACT
GCGTGTCCGGCATGAAGTACTGGGGCCAGGGCACAAGCGTGACCGTGTCTAGCGCCAAGACCACCCCCCC
TAGCGTGTACGGAAGAGTGACAGTGTCCTCTGCCGAGCCCAAGAGCTGCGACAAGACCCACACCTGTCCC
CCTTGTCCTGCCCCTCCTGTTGCAGGCCCTTCCGTGTTCCTGTTCCCCCCAAAGCCCAAGGACACACTGA
TGATCAGCAGAACCCCCGAAGTGACCTGCGTGGTGGTGGACGTGTCCCACGAGGACCCAGAAGTGAAGTT
CAATTGGTACGTGGACGGCGTGGAAGTGCACAACGCCAAGACAAAGCCCAGAGAGGAACAGTACCAAAGC
ACCTACCGGGTGGTGTCCGTGCTGACCGTGCTGCATCAGGATTGGCTGAACGGCAAAGAGTACAAGTGCA
AAGTGTCCAACAAGGCCCTGCCTGCCCCCATCGAGAAAACCATCAGCAAGGCCAAGGGCCAGCCCCGCGA
ACCCCAGGTGTACACACTGCCCCCTAGCAGGGACGAGCTGACCAAGAACCAGGTGTCCCTGACATGCCTC
GTGAAGGGCTTCTACCCCTCCGATATCGCCGTGGAATGGGAGAGCAACGGCCAGCCCGAGAACAACTACA
AGACAACCCCTCCCGTGCTGGACAGCGACGGCTCATTCTTCCTGTACAGCAAGCTGACAGTGGATAAGTC
CCGGTGGCAGCAGGGCAACGTGTTCAGCTGCTCCGTGATGCACGAGGCCCTGCACAACCACTACACCCAG
AAAAGCCTGTCCCTGAGCCCCGGCAAGAAGGACCCCAAAGCGGCCGCAATTGAAGTTATGTATCCTCCTC
CTTACCTAGACAATGAGAAGAGCAATGGAACCATTATCCATGTGAAAGGGAAACACCTTTGTCCAAGTCC
CCTATTTCCCGGACCTTCTAAGCCCTTTTGGGTGCTGGTGGTGGTTGGGGGAGTCCTGGCTTGCTATAGC
TTGCTAGTAACAGTGGCCTTTATTATTTTCTGGGTGAGGAGTAAGAGGAGCAGGCTCCTGCACAGTGACT
ACATGAACATGACTCCCCGCCGCCCCGGGCCCACCCGCAAGCATTACCAGCCCTATGCCCCACCACGCGA
CTTCGCAGCCTATCGCTCCAGAGTGAAGTTCAGCAGGAGCGCAGACGCCCCCGCGTACCAGCAGGGCCAG
AACCAGCTCTATAACGAGCTCAATCTAGGACGAAGAGAGGAGTACGATGTTTTGGACAAGAGACGTGGCC
GGGACCCTGAGATGGGGGGAAAGCCGAGAAGGAAGAACCCTCAGGAAGGCCTGTACAATGAACTGCAGAA
AGATAAGATGGCGGAGGCCTACAGTGAGATTGGGATGAAAGGCGAGCGCCGGAGGGGCAAGGGGCACGAT
GGCCTTTACCAGGGTCTCAGTACAGCCACCAAGGACACCTACGACGCCCTTCACATGCAGGCCCTGCCCC
CTCGCCGGGCCAAGCGGTCCGGATCCGGAGCCACCAACTTCAGCCTGCTGAAGCAGGCCGGCGACGTGGA
GGAGAACCCCGGCCCCGCGGTGTACCAGCTGAGAGACTCTAAATCCAGTGACAAGTCTGTCTGCCTATTC
ACCGATTTTGATTCTCAAACAAATGTGTCACAAAGTAAGGATTCTGATGTGTATATCACAGACAAAACTG
TGCTAGACATGAGGTCTATGGACTTCAAGAGCAACAGTGCTGTGGCCTGGAGCAACAAATCTGACTTTGC
ATGTGCAAACGCCTTCAACAACAGCATTATTCCAGAAGACACCTTCTTCCCCAGCCCAGGTAAGGGCAGC
TTTGGTGCCTTCGCAGGCTGTTTCCTTGCTTCAGGAATGGCCAGGGGATCCTCTAGATCGACCTGCAGGC
ATGCAAGCTTGGCGTAATCATGGTCATAGCTGTTTCCTGTGTGAAATTGTTATCCGCTCACAATTCCACA
CAACATACGAGCCGGAAGCATAAAGTGTAAAGCCTGGGGTGCCTAATGAGTGAGCTAACTCACATTAATT
GCGTTGCGCTCACTGCCCGCTTTCCAGTCGGGAAACCTGTCGTGCCAGCTGCATTAATGAATCGGCCAAC
GCGCGGGGAGAGGCGGTTTGCGTATTGGGCGCTCTTCCGCTTCCTCGCTCACTGACTCGCTGCGCTCGGT
CGTTCGGCTGCGGCGAGCGGTATCAGCTCACTCAAAGGCGGTAATACGGTTATCCACAGAATCAGGGGAT
AACGCAGGAAAGAACATGTGAGCAAAAGGCCAGCAAAAGGCCAGGAACCGTAAAAAGGCCGCGTTGCTGG
CGTTTTTCCATAGGCTCCGCCCCCCTGACGAGCATCACAAAAATCGACGCTCAAGTCAGAGGTGGCGAAA
CCCGACAGGACTATAAAGATACCAGGCGTTTCCCCCTGGAAGCTCCCTCGTGCGCTCTCCTGTTCCGACC
CTGCCGCTTACCGGATACCTGTCCGCCTTTCTCCCTTCGGGAAGCGTGGCGCTTTCTCATAGCTCACGCT
GTAGGTATCTCAGTTCGGTGTAGGTCGTTCGCTCCAAGCTGGGCTGTGTGCACGAACCCCCCGTTCAGCC
CGACCGCTGCGCCTTATCCGGTAACTATCGTCTTGAGTCCAACCCGGTAAGACACGACTTATCGCCACTG
GCAGCAGCCACTGGTAACAGGATTAGCAGAGCGAGGTATGTAGGCGGTGCTACAGAGTTCTTGAAGTGGT
GGCCTAACTACGGCTACACTAGAAGAACAGTATTTGGTATCTGCGCTCTGCTGAAGCCAGTTACCTTCGG
AAAAAGAGTTGGTAGCTCTTGATCCGGCAAACAAACCACCGCTGGTAGCGGTGGTTTTTTTGTTTGCAAG
CAGCAGATTACGCGCAGAAAAAAAGGATCTCAA
Features (pLannotate 1.2.2; 18 found; start..end, strand, type, name):
    171..1031    -  CDS            AmpR: β-lactamase; bla; confers resistance to ampicillin, carbenicillin, and related antibiotics
   1032..1136    -  promoter       AmpR promoter: bla
   1231..1266    +  CDS            rop (fragment): Rop protein, which maintains plasmids at low copy number; rop
   1368..1467    +  misc_feature   bom (fragment): basis of mobility region from pBR322
   1473..1630    -  CDS            lacZα (fragment): LacZα fragment of β-galactosidase; lacZ fragment
   2008..2382    +  CDS            BATF: BATF_HUMAN - Experimental evidence at protein level: Swiss-Prot protein existence level 1. AP-1 family transcription factor that controls the differentiation of lineage-specific cells in the immune system: specifically mediates the differentiation of T-helper 17 cells (Th17), follicular T-helper cells (TfH), CD8(+) dendritic cells and class- switch recombination (CSR) in B-cells. Acts via the formation of a heterodimer with JUNB that recognizes and binds DNA sequence 5'- TGA[CG]TCA-3'. The BATF-JUNB heterodimer also forms a complex with IRF4 (or IRF8) in immune cells, leading to recognition of
   2545..3249    +  CDS            mCherry: mCherry is a basic (constitutively fluorescent) red fluorescent protein published in 2004, derived from Discosoma sp.. It is reported to be a very rapidly-maturing monomer with low acid sensitivity.
   3391..3729    +  CDS            KV2A7_MOUSE: Experimental evidence at protein level: Swiss-Prot protein existence level 1. From Mus musculus (Mouse).
   3775..4857    +  CDS            IGG1_HUMAN (fragment): Experimental evidence at protein level: Swiss-Prot protein existence level 1. Immunoglobulins, also known as antibodies, are membrane-bound or secreted glycoproteins produced by B lymphocytes. In the recognition phase of humoral immunity, the membrane-bound immunoglobulins serve as receptors which, upon binding of a specific antigen, trigger the clonal expansion and differentiation of B lymphocytes into immunoglobulins- secreting plasma cells. Secreted immunoglobulins mediate the effector phase of humoral immunity, which results in the elimination of bound antigens (PubMed:22158414, PubMed:201
   4879..5199    +  CDS            CD28 (fragment): CD28_HUMAN - Experimental evidence at protein level: Swiss-Prot protein existence level 1. Involved in T-cell activation, the induction of cell proliferation and cytokine production and promotion of T-cell survival. Enhances the production of IL4 and IL10 in T-cells in conjunction with TCR/CD3 ligation and CD40L costimulation (PubMed:8617933). Isoform 3 enhances CD40L-mediated activation of NF-kappa-B and kinases MAPK8 and PAK2 in T-cells (PubMed:15067037). From Homo sapiens (Human).
   5200..5535    +  CDS            CD247 (fragment): CD3Z_HUMAN - Also known as CD3Z, T3Z, TCRZ. Experimental evidence at protein level: Swiss-Prot protein existence level 1. Part of the TCR-CD3 complex present on T-lymphocyte cell surface that plays an essential role in adaptive immune response. When antigen presenting cells (APCs) activate T-cell receptor (TCR), TCR- mediated signals are transmitted across the cell membrane by the CD3 chains CD3D, CD3E, CD3G and CD3Z. All CD3 chains contain immunoreceptor tyrosine-based activation motifs (ITAMs) in their cytoplasmic domain. Upon TCR engagement, these motifs become phosphorylated by Src family
   5602..5868    +  CDS            TRAC (fragment): TRAC_HUMAN - Also known as TCRA. Experimental evidence at protein level: Swiss-Prot protein existence level 1. Constant region of T cell receptor (TR) alpha chain (PubMed:24600447). Alpha-beta T cell receptors are antigen specific receptors which are essential to the immune response and are present on the cell surface of T lymphocytes. Recognize peptide-major histocompatibility (MH) (pMH) complexes that are displayed by antigen presenting cells (APC), a prerequisite for efficient T cell adaptive immunity against pathogens (PubMed:25493333). Binding of alpha-beta TR to pMH complex initiates TR-
   5924..5960    +  misc_feature   MCS (fragment): pUC18/19 multiple cloning site
   5997..6013    -  protein_bind   lac operator: The lac repressor binds to the lac operator to inhibit transcription in E. coli. This inhibition can be relieved by adding lactose or isopropyl-β-D-thiogalactopyranoside (IPTG). lac repressor encoded by lacI
   6021..6051    -  promoter       lac promoter: promoter for the E. coli lac operon
   6066..6087    -  protein_bind   CAP binding site: CAP binding activates transcription in the presence of cAMP. E. coli catabolite activator protein
   6100..6192    -  CDS            lacI (fragment): lac repressor; lacI; The lac repressor binds to the lac operator to inhibit transcription in E. coli. This inhibition can be relieved by adding lactose or isopropyl-β-D-thiogalactopyranoside (IPTG).
   6375..6963    -  rep_origin     ori: high-copy-number ColE1/pMB1/pBR322/pUC origin of replication
