[The description below was written by a language model from this plasmid's Addgene catalogue record and pLannotate feature annotations shown in this document.]
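Description:
pIG-805_HA-GD2-28z_CAR_BATF-RFP is a pUC19-based, high-copy bacterial plasmid (about 7 kb) that serves as a source of homology-directed repair (HDR) template DNA for non-viral, CRISPR-mediated knock-in at the TRAC locus of human T cells. It is maintained in E. coli through the ColE1/pUC origin and selected with ampicillin via the β-lactamase gene and its promoter. The remaining backbone annotations (lacZα, lac promoter/operator, CAP site, MCS, and rop, bom and lacI fragments) are pUC19 remnants flanking the insert, which was assembled by Gibson cloning.

The payload is a single same-strand array of coding segments. Human BATF, an AP-1 family transcription factor, comes first, followed by mCherry (the "RFP" of the name). Next are the parts of the HA-GD2-28z chimeric antigen receptor: a mouse kappa light-chain variable region match and an immunoglobulin heavy-chain match that most likely covers the rest of the antibody-derived binder plus an IgG1-derived spacer, then a CD28 fragment and the CD3ζ (CD247) signalling domain. A TRAC coding fragment lies downstream, consistent with a homology arm. The upstream arm and any linker or 2A-type separators in the gaps between the coding segments are not annotated, so the record does not show how the proteins are separated. No mammalian promoter is annotated either, which is consistent with expression depending on the endogenous TRAC locus after integration, though the record does not state this.

The construct comes from a study on pooled discovery of synthetic knock-in sequences for programming durable T cell therapies. It pairs a GD2-directed CAR with BATF and a fluorescent marker for tracking edited cells.
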