Addgene plasmid #207492: pIG-805_HA-GD2-28z_CAR_BATF-RFP
Purpose: This plasmid can be used to generate HDR templates for non-viral knockin into the TRAC locus of human T cells.
Depositing lab: Alexander Marson. Depositing organization: J. David Gladstone Institutes. Publication: Modular pooled discovery of synthetic knockin sequences to program durable cell therapies. Blaeschke F, Chen YY, Apathy R, Daniel B, Chen AY, Chen PA, Sandor K, Zhang W, Li Z, Mowery CT, Yamamoto TN, Nyberg WA, To A, Yu R, Bueno R, Kim MC, Schmidt R, Goodman DB, Feuchtinger T, Eyquem J, Jimmie Ye C, Carnevale J, Satpathy AT, Shifrut E, Roth TL, Marson A. Cell. 2023 Sep 14;186(19):4216-4234.e33. doi: 10.1016/j.cell.2023.08.013. PubMed 37714135.
Backbone
  Vector backbone: PUC19
  Vector type: CRISPR
Growth in bacteria
  Bacterial resistance: Ampicillin, 100 μg/mL
  Growth temperature: 37°C
  Growth strain: NEB Stable
  Copy number: High Copy
Gene/Insert
  Gene/Insert name: BATF-RFP, HA-GD2-28z_CAR
  Species: H. sapiens (human)
  Entrez Gene: BATF (a.k.a. B-ATF, BATF1, SFA-2, SFA2)
  Cloning method: Gibson Cloning
Resource information
  A portion of this plasmid was derived from a plasmid made by: HA-GD2-28z CAR sequence was provided by Crystal Mackall/Robbie Majzner.
Terms and licenses: Academic/Nonprofit Terms; Industry Terms: Not Available to Industry
Depositor comments: Please visit https://doi.org/10.1101/2022.07.27.501186 for bioRxiv preprint.
How to cite: pIG-805_HA-GD2-28z_CAR_BATF-RFP was a gift from Alexander Marson (Addgene plasmid # 207492 ; http://n2t.net/addgene:207492 ; RRID:Addgene_207492)
